>Addgene plasmid #133761 | pLVX-Puro-TDP-43-Q331K | depositor full sequence | sequence record 257045 | pLVX-Puro-TDP-43-Q331K sequence 9353 bps
TGGAAGGGCTAATTCACTCCCAAAGAAGACAAGATATCCTTGATCTGTGGATCTACCACACACAAGGCTA
CTTCCCTGATTAGCAGAACTACACACCAGGGCCAGGGGTCAGATATCCACTGACCTTTGGATGGTGCTAC
AAGCTAGTACCAGTTGAGCCAGATAAGGTAGAAGAGGCCAATAAAGGAGAGAACACCAGCTTGTTACACC
CTGTGAGCCTGCATGGGATGGATGACCCGGAGAGAGAAGTGTTAGAGTGGAGGTTTGACAGCCGCCTAGC
ATTTCATCACGTGGCCCGAGAGCTGCATCCGGAGTACTTCAAGAACTGCTGATATCGAGCTTGCTACAAG
GGACTTTCCGCTGGGGACTTTCCAGGGAGGCGTGGCCTGGGCGGGACTGGGGAGTGGCGAGCCCTCAGAT
CCTGCATATAAGCAGCTGCTTTTTGCCTGTACTGGGTCTCTCTGGTTAGACCAGATCTGAGCCTGGGAGC
TCTCTGGCTAACTAGGGAACCCACTGCTTAAGCCTCAATAAAGCTTGCCTTGAGTGCTTCAAGTAGTGTG
TGCCCGTCTGTTGTGTGACTCTGGTAACTAGAGATCCCTCAGACCCTTTTAGTCAGTGTGGAAAATCTCT
AGCAGTGGCGCCCGAACAGGGACTTGAAAGCGAAAGGGAAACCAGAGGAGCTCTCTCGACGCAGGACTCG
GCTTGCTGAAGCGCGCACGGCAAGAGGCGAGGGGCGGCGACTGGTGAGTACGCCAAAAATTTTGACTAGC
GGAGGCTAGAAGGAGAGAGATGGGTGCGAGAGCGTCAGTATTAAGCGGGGGAGAATTAGATCGCGATGGG
AAAAAATTCGGTTAAGGCCAGGGGGAAAGAAAAAATATAAATTAAAACATATAGTATGGGCAAGCAGGGA
GCTAGAACGATTCGCAGTTAATCCTGGCCTGTTAGAAACATCAGAAGGCTGTAGACAAATACTGGGACAG
CTACAACCATCCCTTCAGACAGGATCAGAAGAACTTAGATCATTATATAATACAGTAGCAACCCTCTATT
GTGTGCATCAAAGGATAGAGATAAAAGACACCAAGGAAGCTTTAGACAAGATAGAGGAAGAGCAAAACAA
AAGTAAGACCACCGCACAGCAAGCGGCCGGCCGCTGATCTTCAGACCTGGAGGAGGAGATATGAGGGACA
ATTGGAGAAGTGAATTATATAAATATAAAGTAGTAAAAATTGAACCATTAGGAGTAGCACCCACCAAGGC
AAAGAGAAGAGTGGTGCAGAGAGAAAAAAGAGCAGTGGGAATAGGAGCTTTGTTCCTTGGGTTCTTGGGA
GCAGCAGGAAGCACTATGGGCGCAGCGTCAATGACGCTGACGGTACAGGCCAGACAATTATTGTCTGGTA
TAGTGCAGCAGCAGAACAATTTGCTGAGGGCTATTGAGGCGCAACAGCATCTGTTGCAACTCACAGTCTG
GGGCATCAAGCAGCTCCAGGCAAGAATCCTGGCTGTGGAAAGATACCTAAAGGATCAACAGCTCCTGGGG
ATTTGGGGTTGCTCTGGAAAACTCATTTGCACCACTGCTGTGCCTTGGAATGCTAGTTGGAGTAATAAAT
CTCTGGAACAGATTTGGAATCACACGACCTGGATGGAGTGGGACAGAGAAATTAACAATTACACAAGCTT
AATACACTCCTTAATTGAAGAATCGCAAAACCAGCAAGAAAAGAATGAACAAGAATTATTGGAATTAGAT
AAATGGGCAAGTTTGTGGAATTGGTTTAACATAACAAATTGGCTGTGGTATATAAAATTATTCATAATGA
TAGTAGGAGGCTTGGTAGGTTTAAGAATAGTTTTTGCTGTACTTTCTATAGTGAATAGAGTTAGGCAGGG
ATATTCACCATTATCGTTTCAGACCCACCTCCCAACCCCGAGGGGACCCGACAGGCCCGAAGGAATAGAA
GAAGAAGGTGGAGAGAGAGACAGAGACAGATCCATTCGATTAGTGAACGGATCTCGACGGTATCGCCTTT
AAAAGAAAAGGGGGGATTGGGGGGTACAGTGCAGGGGAAAGAATAGTAGACATAATAGCAACAGACATAC
AAACTAAAGAATTACAAAAACAAATTACAAAAATTCAAAATTTTCGGGTTTATTACAGGGACAGCAGAGA
TCCAGTTTATCGATAAGCTTGGGAGTTCCGCGTTACATAACTTACGGTAAATGGCCCGCCTGGCTGACCG
CCCAACGACCCCCGCCCATTGACGTCAATAATGACGTATGTTCCCATAGTAACGCCAATAGGGACTTTCC
ATTGACGTCAATGGGTGGAGTATTTACGGTAAACTGCCCACTTGGCAGTACATCAAGTGTATCATATGCC
AAGTACGCCCCCTATTGACGTCAATGACGGTAAATGGCCCGCCTGGCATTATGCCCAGTACATGACCTTA
TGGGACTTTCCTACTTGGCAGTACATCTACGTATTAGTCATCGCTATTACCATGGTGATGCGGTTTTGGC
AGTACATCAATGGGCGTGGATAGCGGTTTGACTCACGGGGATTTCCAAGTCTCCACCCCATTGACGTCAA
TGGGAGTTTGTTTTGGCACCAAAATCAACGGGACTTTCCAAAATGTCGTAACAACTCCGCCCCATTGACG
CAAATGGGCGGTAGGCGTGTACGGTGGGAGGTCTATATAAGCAGAGCTCGTTTAGTGAACCGTCAGATCG
CCTGGAGACGCCATCCACGCTGTTTTGACCTCCATAGAAGACACCGACTCTACTAGAGGATCGCTAGCGC
TACCGGACTCAGATCTCGAGCTCAAGCTTCGAATTCTGCAGTCGACGGTACCGCGGGCCCGCCACCATGT
CTGAATATATTCGGGTAACCGAAGATGAGAACGATGAGCCCATTGAAATACCATCGGAAGACGATGGGAC
GGTGCTGCTCTCCACGGTTACAGCCCAGTTTCCAGGGGCGTGTGGGCTTCGCTACAGGAATCCAGTGTCT
CAGTGTATGAGAGGTGTCCGGCTGGTAGAAGGAATTCTGCATGCCCCAGATGCTGGCTGGGGAAATCTGG
TGTATGTTGTCAACTATCCAAAAGATAACAAAAGAAAAATGGATGAGACAGATGCTTCATCAGCAGTGAA
AGTGAAAAGAGCAGTCCAGAAAACATCCGATTTAATAGTGTTGGGTCTCCCATGGAAAACAACCGAACAG
GACCTGAAAGAGTATTTTAGTACCTTTGGAGAAGTTCTTATGGTGCAGGTCAAGAAAGATCTTAAGACTG
GTCATTCAAAGGGGTTTGGCTTTGTTCGTTTTACGGAATATGAAACACAAGTGAAAGTAATGTCACAGCG
ACATATGATAGATGGACGATGGTGTGACTGCAAACTTCCTAATTCTAAGCAAAGCCAAGATGAGCCTTTG
AGAAGCAGAAAAGTGTTTGTGGGGCGCTGTACAGAGGACATGACTGAGGATGAGCTGCGGGAGTTCTTCT
CTCAGTACGGGGATGTGATGGATGTCTTCATCCCCAAGCCATTCAGGGCCTTTGCCTTTGTTACATTTGC
AGATGATCAGATTGCGCAGTCTCTTTGTGGAGAGGACTTGATCATTAAAGGAATCAGCGTTCATATATCC
AATGCCGAACCTAAGCACAATAGCAATAGACAGTTAGAAAGAAGTGGAAGATTTGGTGGTAATCCAGGTG
GCTTTGGGAATCAGGGTGGATTTGGTAATAGCAGAGGGGGTGGAGCTGGTTTGGGAAACAATCAAGGTAG
TAATATGGGTGGTGGGATGAACTTTGGTGCGTTCAGCATTAATCCAGCCATGATGGCTGCCGCCCAGGCA
GCACTAAAGAGCAGTTGGGGTATGATGGGCATGTTAGCCAGCCAGCAGAACCAGTCAGGCCCATCGGGTA
ATAACCAAAACCAAGGCAACATGCAGAGGGAGCCAAACCAGGCCTTCGGTTCTGGAAATAACTCTTATAG
TGGCTCTAATTCTGGTGCAGCAATTGGTTGGGGATCAGCATCCAATGCAGGGTCGGGCAGTGGTTTTAAT
GGAGGCTTTGGCTCAAGCATGGATTCTAAGTCTTCTGGCTGGGGAATGTAGGGGATCCCGCGACTCTAGA
TAATTCTACCGGGTAGGGGAGGCGCTTTTCCCAAGGCAGTCTGGAGCATGCGCTTTAGCAGCCCCGCTGG
GCACTTGGCGCTACACAAGTGGCCTCTGGCCTCGCACACATTCCACATCCACCGGTAGGCGCCAACCGGC
TCCGTTCTTTGGTGGCCCCTTCGCGCCACCTTCTACTCCTCCCCTAGTCAGGAAGTTCCCCCCCGCCCCG
CAGCTCGCGTCGTGCAGGACGTGACAAATGGAAGTAGCACGTCTCACTAGTCTCGTGCAGATGGACAGCA
CCGCTGAGCAATGGAAGCGGGTAGGCCTTTGGGGCAGCGGCCAATAGCAGCTTTGCTCCTTCGCTTTCTG
GGCTCAGAGGCTGGGAAGGGGTGGGTCCGGGGGCGGGCTCAGGGGCGGGCTCAGGGGCGGGGCGGGCGCC
CGAAGGTCCTCCGGAGGCCCGGCATTCTGCACGCTTCAAAAGCGCACGTCTGCCGCGCTGTTCTCCTCTT
CCTCATCTCCGGGCCTTTCGACCTGCAGCCCAAGCTTACCATGACCGAGTACAAGCCCACGGTGCGCCTC
GCCACCCGCGACGACGTCCCCAGGGCCGTACGCACCCTCGCCGCCGCGTTCGCCGACTACCCCGCCACGC
GCCACACCGTCGATCCGGACCGCCACATCGAGCGGGTCACCGAGCTGCAAGAACTCTTCCTCACGCGCGT
CGGGCTCGACATCGGCAAGGTGTGGGTCGCGGACGACGGCGCCGCGGTGGCGGTCTGGACCACGCCGGAG
AGCGTCGAAGCGGGGGCGGTGTTCGCCGAGATCGGCCCGCGCATGGCCGAGTTGAGCGGTTCCCGGCTGG
CCGCGCAGCAACAGATGGAAGGCCTCCTGGCGCCGCACCGGCCCAAGGAGCCCGCGTGGTTCCTGGCCAC
CGTCGGCGTCTCGCCCGACCACCAGGGCAAGGGTCTGGGCAGCGCCGTCGTGCTCCCCGGAGTGGAGGCG
GCCGAGCGCGCCGGGGTGCCCGCCTTCCTGGAGACCTCCGCGCCCCGCAACCTCCCCTTCTACGAGCGGC
TCGGCTTCACCGTCACCGCCGACGTCGAGGTGCCCGAAGGACCGCGCACCTGGTGCATGACCCGCAAGCC
CGGTGCCTGACCGCGTCTGGAACAATCAACCTCTGGATTACAAAATTTGTGAAAGATTGACTGGTATTCT
TAACTATGTTGCTCCTTTTACGCTATGTGGATACGCTGCTTTAATGCCTTTGTATCATGCTATTGCTTCC
CGTATGGCTTTCATTTTCTCCTCCTTGTATAAATCCTGGTTGCTGTCTCTTTATGAGGAGTTGTGGCCCG
TTGTCAGGCAACGTGGCGTGGTGTGCACTGTGTTTGCTGACGCAACCCCCACTGGTTGGGGCATTGCCAC
CACCTGTCAGCTCCTTTCCGGGACTTTCGCTTTCCCCCTCCCTATTGCCACGGCGGAACTCATCGCCGCC
TGCCTTGCCCGCTGCTGGACAGGGGCTCGGCTGTTGGGCACTGACAATTCCGTGGTGTTGTCGGGGAAGC
TGACGTCCTTTCCATGGCTGCTCGCCTGTGTTGCCACCTGGATTCTGCGCGGGACGTCCTTCTGCTACGT
CCCTTCGGCCCTCAATCCAGCGGACCTTCCTTCCCGCGGCCTGCTGCCGGCTCTGCGGCCTCTTCCGCGT
CTTCGCCTTCGCCCTCAGACGAGTCGGATCTCCCTTTGGGCCGCCTCCCCGCCTGGAATTAATTCTGCAG
TCGAGACCTAGAAAAACATGGAGCAATCACAAGTAGCAATACAGCAGCTACCAATGCTGATTGTGCCTGG
CTAGAAGCACAAGAGGAGGAGGAGGTGGGTTTTCCAGTCACACCTCAGGTACCTTTAAGACCAATGACTT
ACAAGGCAGCTGTAGATCTTAGCCACTTTTTAAAAGAAAAGAGGGGACTGGAAGGGCTAATTCACTCCCA
ACGAAGACAAGATATCCTTGATCTGTGGATCTACCACACACAAGGCTACTTCCCTGATTAGCAGAACTAC
ACACCAGGGCCAGGGGTCAGATATCCACTGACCTTTGGATGGTGCTACAAGCTAGTACCAGTTGAGCCAG
ATAAGGTAGAAGAGGCCAATAAAGGAGAGAACACCAGCTTGTTACACCCTGTGAGCCTGCATGGGATGGA
TGACCCGGAGAGAGAAGTGTTAGAGTGGAGGTTTGACAGCCGCCTAGCATTTCATCACGTGGCCCGAGAG
CTGCATCCGGAGTACTTCAAGAACTGCTGATATCGAGCTTGCTACAAGGGACTTTCCGCTGGGGACTTTC
CAGGGAGGCGTGGCCTGGGCGGGACTGGGGAGTGGCGAGCCCTCAGATCCTGCATATAAGCAGCTGCTTT
TTGCCTGTACTGGGTCTCTCTGGTTAGACCAGATCTGAGCCTGGGAGCTCTCTGGCTAACTAGGGAACCC
ACTGCTTAAGCCTCAATAAAGCTTGCCTTGAGTGCTTCAAGTAGTGTGTGCCCGTCTGTTGTGTGACTCT
GGTAACTAGAGATCCCTCAGACCCTTTTAGTCAGTGTGGAAAATCTCTAGCAGTAGTAGTTCATGTCATC
TTATTATTCAGTATTTATAACTTGCAAAGAAATGAATATCAGAGAGTGAGAGGCCTTGACATTGCTAGCG
TTTTACCGTCGACCTCTAGCTAGAGCTTGGCGTAATCATGGTCATAGCTGTTTCCTGTGTGAAATTGTTA
TCCGCTCACAATTCCACACAACATACGAGCCGGAAGCATAAAGTGTAAAGCCTGGGGTGCCTAATGAGTG
AGCTAACTCACATTAATTGCGTTGCGCTCACTGCCCGCTTTCCAGTCGGGAAACCTGTCGTGCCAGCTGC
ATTAATGAATCGGCCAACGCGCGGGGAGAGGCGGTTTGCGTATTGGGCGCTCTTCCGCTTCCTCGCTCAC
TGACTCGCTGCGCTCGGTCGTTCGGCTGCGGCGAGCGGTATCAGCTCACTCAAAGGCGGTAATACGGTTA
TCCACAGAATCAGGGGATAACGCAGGAAAGAACATGTGAGCAAAAGGCCAGCAAAAGGCCAGGAACCGTA
AAAAGGCCGCGTTGCTGGCGTTTTTCCATAGGCTCCGCCCCCCTGACGAGCATCACAAAAATCGACGCTC
AAGTCAGAGGTGGCGAAACCCGACAGGACTATAAAGATACCAGGCGTTTCCCCCTGGAAGCTCCCTCGTG
CGCTCTCCTGTTCCGACCCTGCCGCTTACCGGATACCTGTCCGCCTTTCTCCCTTCGGGAAGCGTGGCGC
TTTCTCATAGCTCACGCTGTAGGTATCTCAGTTCGGTGTAGGTCGTTCGCTCCAAGCTGGGCTGTGTGCA
CGAACCCCCCGTTCAGCCCGACCGCTGCGCCTTATCCGGTAACTATCGTCTTGAGTCCAACCCGGTAAGA
CACGACTTATCGCCACTGGCAGCAGCCACTGGTAACAGGATTAGCAGAGCGAGGTATGTAGGCGGTGCTA
CAGAGTTCTTGAAGTGGTGGCCTAACTACGGCTACACTAGAAGAACAGTATTTGGTATCTGCGCTCTGCT
GAAGCCAGTTACCTTCGGAAAAAGAGTTGGTAGCTCTTGATCCGGCAAACAAACCACCGCTGGTAGCGGT
GGTTTTTTTGTTTGCAAGCAGCAGATTACGCGCAGAAAAAAAGGATCTCAAGAAGATCCTTTGATCTTTT
CTACGGGGTCTGACGCTCAGTGGAACGAAAACTCACGTTAAGGGATTTTGGTCATGAGATTATCAAAAAG
GATCTTCACCTAGATCCTTTTAAATTAAAAATGAAGTTTTAAATCAATCTAAAGTATATATGAGTAAACT
TGGTCTGACAGTTACCAATGCTTAATCAGTGAGGCACCTATCTCAGCGATCTGTCTATTTCGTTCATCCA
TAGTTGCCTGACTCCCCGTCGTGTAGATAACTACGATACGGGAGGGCTTACCATCTGGCCCCAGTGCTGC
AATGATACCGCGAGACCCACGCTCACCGGCTCCAGATTTATCAGCAATAAACCAGCCAGCCGGAAGGGCC
GAGCGCAGAAGTGGTCCTGCAACTTTATCCGCCTCCATCCAGTCTATTAATTGTTGCCGGGAAGCTAGAG
TAAGTAGTTCGCCAGTTAATAGTTTGCGCAACGTTGTTGCCATTGCTACAGGCATCGTGGTGTCACGCTC
GTCGTTTGGTATGGCTTCATTCAGCTCCGGTTCCCAACGATCAAGGCGAGTTACATGATCCCCCATGTTG
TGCAAAAAAGCGGTTAGCTCCTTCGGTCCTCCGATCGTTGTCAGAAGTAAGTTGGCCGCAGTGTTATCAC
TCATGGTTATGGCAGCACTGCATAATTCTCTTACTGTCATGCCATCCGTAAGATGCTTTTCTGTGACTGG
TGAGTACTCAACCAAGTCATTCTGAGAATAGTGTATGCGGCGACCGAGTTGCTCTTGCCCGGCGTCAATA
CGGGATAATACCGCGCCACATAGCAGAACTTTAAAAGTGCTCATCATTGGAAAACGTTCTTCGGGGCGAA
AACTCTCAAGGATCTTACCGCTGTTGAGATCCAGTTCGATGTAACCCACTCGTGCACCCAACTGATCTTC
AGCATCTTTTACTTTCACCAGCGTTTCTGGGTGAGCAAAAACAGGAAGGCAAAATGCCGCAAAAAAGGGA
ATAAGGGCGACACGGAAATGTTGAATACTCATACTCTTCCTTTTTCAATATTATTGAAGCATTTATCAGG
GTTATTGTCTCATGAGCGGATACATATTTGAATGTATTTAGAAAAATAAACAAATAGGGGTTCCGCGCAC
ATTTCCCCGAAAAGTGCCACCTGACGTCGACGGATCGGGAGATCAACTTGTTTATTGCAGCTTATAATGG
TTACAAATAAAGCAATAGCATCACAAATTTCACAAATAAAGCATTTTTTTCACTGCATTCTAGTTGTGGT
TTGTCCAAACTCATCAATGTATCTTATCATGTCTGGATCAACTGGATAACTCAAGCTAACCAAAATCATC
CCAAACTTCCCACCCCATACCCTATTACCACTGCCAATTACCTGTGGTTTCATTTACTCTAAACCTGTGA
TTCCTCTGAATTATTTTCATTTTAAAGAAATTGTATTTGTTAAATATGTACTACAAACTTAGTAGTTTTT
AAAGAAATTGTATTTGTTAAATATGTACTACAAACTTAGTAGT
Features (pLannotate 1.2.2; 24 found; start..end, strand, type, name):
    377..634     +  LTR            5' LTR (truncated): truncated 5' long terminal repeat (LTR) from HIV-1
    681..806     +  misc_feature   HIV-1 Ψ: packaging signal of human immunodeficiency virus type 1
    790..1128    +  CDS            HIV-1 gag (fragment): gag protein from human immunodeficiency virus 1; gag
   1303..1536    +  misc_feature   RRE: The Rev response element (RRE) of HIV-1 allows for Rev-dependent mRNA export from the nucleus to the cytoplasm.
   1913..2013    +  CDS            Rev (fragment): human immunodeficiency virus 1 (HIV-1) Rev protein; rev; enhances nuclear export of unspliced and incompletely spliced viral mRNAs
   2028..2143    +  misc_feature   cPPT/CTS: central polypurine tract and central termination sequence of HIV-1 (lacking the first T)
   2201..2504    +  enhancer       CMV enhancer: human cytomegalovirus immediate early enhancer
   2505..2708    +  promoter       CMV promoter: human cytomegalovirus (CMV) immediate early promoter
   2793..2861    +  misc_feature   MCS (fragment): multiple cloning site
   2867..4108    +  CDS            TARDBP: TADBP_HUMAN - Also known as TDP43. Experimental evidence at protein level: Swiss-Prot protein existence level 1. RNA-binding protein that is involved in various steps of RNA biogenesis and processing (PubMed:23519609). Preferentially binds, via its two RNA recognition motifs RRM1 and RRM2, to GU-repeats on RNA molecules predominantly localized within long introns and in the 3'UTR of mRNAs (PubMed:23519609, PubMed:24240615, PubMed:24464995). In turn, regulates the splicing of many non-coding and protein-coding RNAs including proteins involved in neuronal survival, as well as mRNAs that encode p
   4141..4640    +  promoter       PGK promoter: mouse phosphoglycerate kinase 1 promoter
   4661..5260    +  CDS            PuroR: puromycin N-acetyltransferase; pac from Streptomyces alboniger; confers resistance to puromycin
   5274..5862    +  misc_feature   WPRE: woodchuck hepatitis virus posttranscriptional regulatory element
   5879..6397    +  CDS            nef (fragment): NEF_HV1BR - Experimental evidence at protein level: Swiss-Prot protein existence level 1. Extracellular Nef protein targets CD4(+) T-lymphocytes for apoptosis by interacting with CXCR4 surface receptors (PubMed:14990729). From Human immunodeficiency virus type 1 group M subtype B (isolate BRU/LAI) (HIV-1).
   6445..6702    +  LTR            5' LTR (truncated): truncated 5' long terminal repeat (LTR) from HIV-1
   6855..6871    -  protein_bind   lac operator: The lac repressor binds to the lac operator to inhibit transcription in E. coli. This inhibition can be relieved by adding lactose or isopropyl-β-D-thiogalactopyranoside (IPTG). lac repressor encoded by lacI
   6879..6909    -  promoter       lac promoter: promoter for the E. coli lac operon
   6924..6945    -  protein_bind   CAP binding site: CAP binding activates transcription in the presence of cAMP. E. coli catabolite activator protein
   6958..7050    -  CDS            lacI (fragment): lac repressor; lacI; The lac repressor binds to the lac operator to inhibit transcription in E. coli. This inhibition can be relieved by adding lactose or isopropyl-β-D-thiogalactopyranoside (IPTG).
   7233..7821    -  rep_origin     ori: high-copy-number ColE1/pMB1/pBR322/pUC origin of replication
   7992..8852    -  CDS            AmpR: β-lactamase; bla; confers resistance to ampicillin, carbenicillin, and related antibiotics
   8853..8957    -  promoter       AmpR promoter: bla
   9005..9139    +  polyA_signal   SV40 poly(A) signal: SV40 polyadenylation signal
   9353..329     +  CDS            nef (fragment) (across the origin): NEF_HV1BR - Experimental evidence at protein level: Swiss-Prot protein existence level 1. Extracellular Nef protein targets CD4(+) T-lymphocytes for apoptosis by interacting with CXCR4 surface receptors (PubMed:14990729). From Human immunodeficiency virus type 1 group M subtype B (isolate BRU/LAI) (HIV-1).
