>Addgene plasmid #133761 | pLVX-Puro-TDP-43-Q331K | addgene full sequence | sequence record 264874 | Addgene NGS Result
TGGAAGGGCTAATTCACTCCCAAAGAAGACAAGATATCCTTGATCTGTGGATCTACCACACACAAGGCTA
CTTCCCTGATTAGCAGAACTACACACCAGGGCCAGGGGTCAGATATCCACTGACCTTTGGATGGTGCTAC
AAGCTAGTACCAGTTGAGCCAGATAAGGTAGAAGAGGCCAATAAAGGAGAGAACACCAGCTTGTTACACC
CTGTGAGCCTGCATGGGATGGATGACCCGGAGAGAGAAGTGTTAGAGTGGAGGTTTGACAGCCGCCTAGC
ATTTCATCACGTGGCCCGAGAGCTGCATCCGGAGTACTTCAAGAACTGCTGATATCGAGCTTGCTACAAG
GGACTTTCCGCTGGGGACTTTCCAGGGAGGCGTGGCCTGGGCGGGACTGGGGAGTGGCGAGCCCTCAGAT
CCTGCATATAAGCAGCTGCTTTTTGCCTGTACTGGGTCTCTCTGGTTAGACCAGATCTGAGCCTGGGAGC
TCTCTGGCTAACTAGGGAACCCACTGCTTAAGCCTCAATAAAGCTTGCCTTGAGTGCTTCAAGTAGTGTG
TGCCCGTCTGTTGTGTGACTCTGGTAACTAGAGATCCCTCAGACCCTTTTAGTCAGTGTGGAAAATCTCT
AGCAGTGGCGCCCGAACAGGGACTTGAAAGCGAAAGGGAAACCAGAGGAGCTCTCTCGACGCAGGACTCG
GCTTGCTGAAGCGCGCACGGCAAGAGGCGAGGGGCGGCGACTGGTGAGTACGCCAAAAATTTTGACTAGC
GGAGGCTAGAAGGAGAGAGATGGGTGCGAGAGCGTCAGTATTAAGCGGGGGAGAATTAGATCGCGATGGG
AAAAAATTCGGTTAAGGCCAGGGGGAAAGAAAAAATATAAATTAAAACATATAGTATGGGCAAGCAGGGA
GCTAGAACGATTCGCAGTTAATCCTGGCCTGTTAGAAACATCAGAAGGCTGTAGACAAATACTGGGACAG
CTACAACCATCCCTTCAGACAGGATCAGAAGAACTTAGATCATTATATAATACAGTAGCAACCCTCTATT
GTGTGCATCAAAGGATAGAGATAAAAGACACCAAGGAAGCTTTAGACAAGATAGAGGAAGAGCAAAACAA
AAGTAAGACCACCGCACAGCAAGCGGCCGGCCGCTGATCTTCAGACCTGGAGGAGGAGATATGAGGGACA
ATTGGAGAAGTGAATTATATAAATATAAAGTAGTAAAAATTGAACCATTAGGAGTAGCACCCACCAAGGC
AAAGAGAAGAGTGGTGCAGAGAGAAAAAAGAGCAGTGGGAATAGGAGCTTTGTTCCTTGGGTTCTTGGGA
GCAGCAGGAAGCACTATGGGCGCAGCGTCAATGACGCTGACGGTACAGGCCAGACAATTATTGTCTGGTA
TAGTGCAGCAGCAGAACAATTTGCTGAGGGCTATTGAGGCGCAACAGCATCTGTTGCAACTCACAGTCTG
GGGCATCAAGCAGCTCCAGGCAAGAATCCTGGCTGTGGAAAGATACCTAAAGGATCAACAGCTCCTGGGG
ATTTGGGGTTGCTCTGGAAAACTCATTTGCACCACTGCTGTGCCTTGGAATGCTAGTTGGAGTAATAAAT
CTCTGGAACAGATTTGGAATCACACGACCTGGATGGAGTGGGACAGAGAAATTAACAATTACACAAGCTT
AATACACTCCTTAATTGAAGAATCGCAAAACCAGCAAGAAAAGAATGAACAAGAATTATTGGAATTAGAT
AAATGGGCAAGTTTGTGGAATTGGTTTAACATAACAAATTGGCTGTGGTATATAAAATTATTCATAATGA
TAGTAGGAGGCTTGGTAGGTTTAAGAATAGTTTTTGCTGTACTTTCTATAGTGAATAGAGTTAGGCAGGG
ATATTCACCATTATCGTTTCAGACCCACCTCCCAACCCCGAGGGGACCCGACAGGCCCGAAGGAATAGAA
GAAGAAGGTGGAGAGAGAGACAGAGACAGATCCATTCGATTAGTGAACGGATCTCGACGGTATCGCCTTT
AAAAGAAAAGGGGGGATTGGGGGGTACAGTGCAGGGGAAAGAATAGTAGACATAATAGCAACAGACATAC
AAACTAAAGAATTACAAAAACAAATTACAAAAATTCAAAATTTTCGGGTTTATTACAGGGACAGCAGAGA
TCCAGTTTATCGATAAGCTTGGGAGTTCCGCGTTACATAACTTACGGTAAATGGCCCGCCTGGCTGACCG
CCCAACGACCCCCGCCCATTGACGTCAATAATGACGTATGTTCCCATAGTAACGCCAATAGGGACTTTCC
ATTGACGTCAATGGGTGGAGTATTTACGGTAAACTGCCCACTTGGCAGTACATCAAGTGTATCATATGCC
AAGTACGCCCCCTATTGACGTCAATGACGGTAAATGGCCCGCCTGGCATTATGCCCAGTACATGACCTTA
TGGGACTTTCCTACTTGGCAGTACATCTACGTATTAGTCATCGCTATTACCATGGTGATGCGGTTTTGGC
AGTACATCAATGGGCGTGGATAGCGGTTTGACTCACGGGGATTTCCAAGTCTCCACCCCATTGACGTCAA
TGGGAGTTTGTTTTGGCACCAAAATCAACGGGACTTTCCAAAATGTCGTAACAACTCCGCCCCATTGACG
CAAATGGGCGGTAGGCGTGTACGGTGGGAGGTCTATATAAGCAGAGCTCGTTTAGTGAACCGTCAGATCG
CCTGGAGACGCCATCCACGCTGTTTTGACCTCCATAGAAGACACCGACTCTACTAGAGGATCGCTAGCGC
TACCGGACTCAGATCTCGAGCTCAAGCTTCGAATTCTGCAGTCGACGGTACCGCGGGCCCGCCACCATGT
CTGAATATATTCGGGTAACCGAAGATGAGAACGATGAGCCCATTGAAATACCATCGGAAGACGATGGGAC
GGTGCTGCTCTCCACGGTTACAGCCCAGTTTCCAGGGGCGTGTGGGCTTCGCTACAGGAATCCAGTGTCT
CAGTGTATGAGAGGTGTCCGGCTGGTAGAAGGAATTCTGCATGCCCCAGATGCTGGCTGGGGAAATCTGG
TGTATGTTGTCAACTATCCAAAAGATAACAAAAGAAAAATGGATGAGACAGATGCTTCATCAGCAGTGAA
AGTGAAAAGAGCAGTCCAGAAAACATCCGATTTAATAGTGTTGGGTCTCCCATGGAAAACAACCGAACAG
GACCTGAAAGAGTATTTTAGTACCTTTGGAGAAGTTCTTATGGTGCAGGTCAAGAAAGATCTTAAGACTG
GTCATTCAAAGGGGTTTGGCTTTGTTCGTTTTACGGAATATGAAACACAAGTGAAAGTAATGTCACAGCG
ACATATGATAGATGGACGATGGTGTGACTGCAAACTTCCTAATTCTAAGCAAAGCCAAGATGAGCCTTTG
AGAAGCAGAAAAGTGTTTGTGGGGCGCTGTACAGAGGACATGACTGAGGATGAGCTGCGGGAGTTCTTCT
CTCAGTACGGGGATGTGATGGATGTCTTCATCCCCAAGCCATTCAGGGCCTTTGCCTTTGTTACATTTGC
AGATGATCAGATTGCGCAGTCTCTTTGTGGAGAGGACTTGATCATTAAAGGAATCAGCGTTCATATATCC
AATGCCGAACCTAAGCACAATAGCAATAGACAGTTAGAAAGAAGTGGAAGATTTGGTGGTAATCCAGGTG
GCTTTGGGAATCAGGGTGGATTTGGTAATAGCAGAGGGGGTGGAGCTGGTTTGGGAAACAATCAAGGTAG
TAATATGGGTGGTGGGATGAACTTTGGTGCGTTCAGCATTAATCCAGCCATGATGGCTGCCGCCCAGGCA
GCACTAAAGAGCAGTTGGGGTATGATGGGCATGTTAGCCAGCCAGCAGAACCAGTCAGGCCCATCGGGTA
ATAACCAAAACCAAGGCAACATGCAGAGGGAGCCAAACCAGGCCTTCGGTTCTGGAAATAACTCTTATAG
TGGCTCTAATTCTGGTGCAGCAATTGGTTGGGGATCAGCATCCAATGCAGGGTCGGGCAGTGGTTTTAAT
GGAGGCTTTGGCTCAAGCATGGATTCTAAGTCTTCTGGCTGGGGAATGTAGGGGATCCCGCGACTCTAGA
TAATTCTACCGGGTAGGGGAGGCGCTTTTCCCAAGGCAGTCTGGAGCATGCGCTTTAGCAGCCCCGCTGG
GCACTTGGCGCTACACAAGTGGCCTCTGGCCTCGCACACATTCCACATCCACCGGTAGGCGCCAACCGGC
TCCGTTCTTTGGTGGCCCCTTCGCGCCACCTTCTACTCCTCCCCTAGTCAGGAAGTTCCCCCCCGCCCCG
CAGCTCGCGTCGTGCAGGACGTGACAAATGGAAGTAGCACGTCTCACTAGTCTCGTGCAGATGGACAGCA
CCGCTGAGCAATGGAAGCGGGTAGGCCTTTGGGGCAGCGGCCAATAGCAGCTTTGCTCCTTCGCTTTCTG
GGCTCAGAGGCTGGGAAGGGGTGGGTCCGGGGGCGGGCTCAGGGGCGGGCTCAGGGGCGGGGCGGGCGCC
CGAAGGTCCTCCGGAGGCCCGGCATTCTGCACGCTTCAAAAGCGCACGTCTGCCGCGCTGTTCTCCTCTT
CCTCATCTCCGGGCCTTTCGACCTGCAGCCCAAGCTTACCATGACCGAGTACAAGCCCACGGTGCGCCTC
GCCACCCGCGACGACGTCCCCAGGGCCGTACGCACCCTCGCCGCCGCGTTCGCCGACTACCCCGCCACGC
GCCACACCGTCGATCCGGACCGCCACATCGAGCGGGTCACCGAGCTGCAAGAACTCTTCCTCACGCGCGT
CGGGCTCGACATCGGCAAGGTGTGGGTCGCGGACGACGGCGCCGCGGTGGCGGTCTGGACCACGCCGGAG
AGCGTCGAAGCGGGGGCGGTGTTCGCCGAGATCGGCCCGCGCATGGCCGAGTTGAGCGGTTCCCGGCTGG
CCGCGCAGCAACAGATGGAAGGCCTCCTGGCGCCGCACCGGCCCAAGGAGCCCGCGTGGTTCCTGGCCAC
CGTCGGCGTCTCGCCCGACCACCAGGGCAAGGGTCTGGGCAGCGCCGTCGTGCTCCCCGGAGTGGAGGCG
GCCGAGCGCGCCGGGGTGCCCGCCTTCCTGGAGACCTCCGCGCCCCGCAACCTCCCCTTCTACGAGCGGC
TCGGCTTCACCGTCACCGCCGACGTCGAGGTGCCCGAAGGACCGCGCACCTGGTGCATGACCCGCAAGCC
CGGTGCCTGACCGCGTCTGGAACAATCAACCTCTGGATTACAAAATTTGTGAAAGATTGACTGGTATTCT
TAACTATGTTGCTCCTTTTACGCTATGTGGATACGCTGCTTTAATGCCTTTGTATCATGCTATTGCTTCC
CGTATGGCTTTCATTTTCTCCTCCTTGTATAAATCCTGGTTGCTGTCTCTTTATGAGGAGTTGTGGCCCG
TTGTCAGGCAACGTGGCGTGGTGTGCACTGTGTTTGCTGACGCAACCCCCACTGGTTGGGGCATTGCCAC
CACCTGTCAGCTCCTTTCCGGGACTTTCGCTTTCCCCCTCCCTATTGCCACGGCGGAACTCATCGCCGCC
TGCCTTGCCCGCTGCTGGACAGGGGCTCGGCTGTTGGGCACTGACAATTCCGTGGTGTTGTCGGGGAAGC
TGACGTCCTTTCCATGGCTGCTCGCCTGTGTTGCCACCTGGATTCTGCGCGGGACGTCCTTCTGCTACGT
CCCTTCGGCCCTCAATCCAGCGGACCTTCCTTCCCGCGGCCTGCTGCCGGCTCTGCGGCCTCTTCCGCGT
CTTCGCCTTCGCCCTCAGACGAGTCGGATCTCCCTTTGGGCCGCCTCCCCGCCTGGAATTAATTCTGCAG
TCGAGACCTAGAAAAACATGGAGCAATCACAAGTAGCAATACAGCAGCTACCAATGCTGATTGTGCCTGG
CTAGAAGCACAAGAGGAGGAGGAGGTGGGTTTTCCAGTCACACCTCAGGTACCTTTAAGACCAATGACTT
ACAAGGCAGCTGTAGATCTTAGCCACTTTTTAAAAGAAAAGAGGGGACTGGAAGGGCTAATTCACTCCCA
ACGAAGACAAGATATCCTTGATCTGTGGATCTACCACACACAAGGCTACTTCCCTGATTAGCAGAACTAC
ACACCAGGGCCAGGGGTCAGATATCCACTGACCTTTGGATGGTGCTACAAGCTAGTACCAGTTGAGCCAG
ATAAGGTAGAAGAGGCCAATAAAGGAGAGAACACCAGCTTGTTACACCCTGTGAGCCTGCATGGGATGGA
TGACCCGGAGAGAGAAGTGTTAGAGTGGAGGTTTGACAGCCGCCTAGCATTTCATCACGTGGCCCGAGAG
CTGCATCCGGAGTACTTCAAGAACTGCTGATATCGAGCTTGCTACAAGGGACTTTCCGCTGGGGACTTTC
CAGGGAGGCGTGGCCTGGGCGGGACTGGGGAGTGGCGAGCCCTCAGATCCTGCATATAAGCAGCTGCTTT
TTGCCTGTACTGGGTCTCTCTGGTTAGACCAGATCTGAGCCTGGGAGCTCTCTGGCTAACTAGGGAACCC
ACTGCTTAAGCCTCAATAAAGCTTGCCTTGAGTGCTTCAAGTAGTGTGTGCCCGTCTGTTGTGTGACTCT
GGTAACTAGAGATCCCTCAGACCCTTTTAGTCAGTGTGGAAAATCTCTAGCAGTAGTAGTTCATGTCATC
TTATTATTCAGTATTTATAACTTGCAAAGAAATGAATATCAGAGAGTGAGAGGCCTTGACATTGCTAGCG
TTTTACCGTCGACCTCTAGCTAGAGCTTGGCGTAATCATGGTCATAGCTGTTTCCTGTGTGAAATTGTTA
TCCGCTCACAATTCCACACAACATACGAGCCGGAAGCATAAAGTGTAAAGCCTGGGGTGCCTAATGAGTG
AGCTAACTCACATTAATTGCGTTGCGCTCACTGCCCGCTTTCCAGTCGGGAAACCTGTCGTGCCAGCTGC
ATTAATGAATCGGCCAACGCGCGGGGAGAGGCGGTTTGCGTATTGGGCGCTCTTCCGCTTCCTCGCTCAC
TGACTCGCTGCGCTCGGTCGTTCGGCTGCGGCGAGCGGTATCAGCTCACTCAAAGGCGGTAATACGGTTA
TCCACAGAATCAGGGGATAACGCAGGAAAGAACATGTGAGCAAAAGGCCAGCAAAAGGCCAGGAACCGTA
AAAAGGCCGCGTTGCTGGCGTTTTTCCATAGGCTCCGCCCCCCTGACGAGCATCACAAAAATCGACGCTC
AAGTCAGAGGTGGCGAAACCCGACAGGACTATAAAGATACCAGGCGTTTCCCCCTGGAAGCTCCCTCGTG
CGCTCTCCTGTTCCGACCCTGCCGCTTACCGGATACCTGTCCGCCTTTCTCCCTTCGGGAAGCGTGGCGC
TTTCTCATAGCTCACGCTGTAGGTATCTCAGTTCGGTGTAGGTCGTTCGCTCCAAGCTGGGCTGTGTGCA
CGAACCCCCCGTTCAGCCCGACCGCTGCGCCTTATCCGGTAACTATCGTCTTGAGTCCAACCCGGTAAGA
CACGACTTATCGCCACTGGCAGCAGCCACTGGTAACAGGATTAGCAGAGCGAGGTATGTAGGCGGTGCTA
CAGAGTTCTTGAAGTGGTGGCCTAACTACGGCTACACTAGAAGAACAGTATTTGGTATCTGCGCTCTGCT
GAAGCCAGTTACCTTCGGAAAAAGAGTTGGTAGCTCTTGATCCGGCAAACAAACCACCGCTGGTAGCGGT
GGTTTTTTTGTTTGCAAGCAGCAGATTACGCGCAGAAAAAAAGGATCTCAAGAAGATCCTTTGATCTTTT
CTACGGGGTCTGACGCTCAGTGGAACGAAAACTCACGTTAAGGGATTTTGGTCATGAGATTATCAAAAAG
GATCTTCACCTAGATCCTTTTAAATTAAAAATGAAGTTTTAAATCAATCTAAAGTATATATGAGTAAACT
TGGTCTGACAGTTACCAATGCTTAATCAGTGAGGCACCTATCTCAGCGATCTGTCTATTTCGTTCATCCA
TAGTTGCCTGACTCCCCGTCGTGTAGATAACTACGATACGGGAGGGCTTACCATCTGGCCCCAGTGCTGC
AATGATACCGCGAGACCCACGCTCACCGGCTCCAGATTTATCAGCAATAAACCAGCCAGCCGGAAGGGCC
GAGCGCAGAAGTGGTCCTGCAACTTTATCCGCCTCCATCCAGTCTATTAATTGTTGCCGGGAAGCTAGAG
TAAGTAGTTCGCCAGTTAATAGTTTGCGCAACGTTGTTGCCATTGCTACAGGCATCGTGGTGTCACGCTC
GTCGTTTGGTATGGCTTCATTCAGCTCCGGTTCCCAACGATCAAGGCGAGTTACATGATCCCCCATGTTG
TGCAAAAAAGCGGTTAGCTCCTTCGGTCCTCCGATCGTTGTCAGAAGTAAGTTGGCCGCAGTGTTATCAC
TCATGGTTATGGCAGCACTGCATAATTCTCTTACTGTCATGCCATCCGTAAGATGCTTTTCTGTGACTGG
TGAGTACTCAACCAAGTCATTCTGAGAATAGTGTATGCGGCGACCGAGTTGCTCTTGCCCGGCGTCAATA
CGGGATAATACCGCGCCACATAGCAGAACTTTAAAAGTGCTCATCATTGGAAAACGTTCTTCGGGGCGAA
AACTCTCAAGGATCTTACCGCTGTTGAGATCCAGTTCGATGTAACCCACTCGTGCACCCAACTGATCTTC
AGCATCTTTTACTTTCACCAGCGTTTCTGGGTGAGCAAAAACAGGAAGGCAAAATGCCGCAAAAAAGGGA
ATAAGGGCGACACGGAAATGTTGAATACTCATACTCTTCCTTTTTCAATATTATTGAAGCATTTATCAGG
GTTATTGTCTCATGAGCGGATACATATTTGAATGTATTTAGAAAAATAAACAAATAGGGGTTCCGCGCAC
ATTTCCCCGAAAAGTGCCACCTGACGTCGACGGATCGGGAGATCAACTTGTTTATTGCAGCTTATAATGG
TTACAAATAAAGCAATAGCATCACAAATTTCACAAATAAAGCATTTTTTTCACTGCATTCTAGTTGTGGT
TTGTCCAAACTCATCAATGTATCTTATCATGTCTGGATCAACTGGATAACTCAAGCTAACCAAAATCATC
CCAAACTTCCCACCCCATACCCTATTACCACTGCCAATTACCTGTGGTTTCATTTACTCTAAACCTGTGA
TTCCTCTGAATTATTTTCATTTTAAAGAAATTGTATTTGTTAAATATGTACTACAAACTTAGTAGT
Features (pLannotate 1.2.2; 24 found; start..end, strand, type, name):
    377..634     +  LTR            5' LTR (truncated): truncated 5' long terminal repeat (LTR) from HIV-1
    681..806     +  misc_feature   HIV-1 Ψ: packaging signal of human immunodeficiency virus type 1
    790..1128    +  CDS            HIV-1 gag (fragment): gag protein from human immunodeficiency virus 1; gag
   1303..1536    +  misc_feature   RRE: The Rev response element (RRE) of HIV-1 allows for Rev-dependent mRNA export from the nucleus to the cytoplasm.
   1913..2013    +  CDS            Rev (fragment): human immunodeficiency virus 1 (HIV-1) Rev protein; rev; enhances nuclear export of unspliced and incompletely spliced viral mRNAs
   2028..2143    +  misc_feature   cPPT/CTS: central polypurine tract and central termination sequence of HIV-1 (lacking the first T)
   2201..2504    +  enhancer       CMV enhancer: human cytomegalovirus immediate early enhancer
   2505..2708    +  promoter       CMV promoter: human cytomegalovirus (CMV) immediate early promoter
   2793..2861    +  misc_feature   MCS (fragment): multiple cloning site
   2867..4108    +  CDS            TARDBP: TADBP_HUMAN - Also known as TDP43. Experimental evidence at protein level: Swiss-Prot protein existence level 1. RNA-binding protein that is involved in various steps of RNA biogenesis and processing (PubMed:23519609). Preferentially binds, via its two RNA recognition motifs RRM1 and RRM2, to GU-repeats on RNA molecules predominantly localized within long introns and in the 3'UTR of mRNAs (PubMed:23519609, PubMed:24240615, PubMed:24464995). In turn, regulates the splicing of many non-coding and protein-coding RNAs including proteins involved in neuronal survival, as well as mRNAs that encode p
   4141..4640    +  promoter       PGK promoter: mouse phosphoglycerate kinase 1 promoter
   4661..5260    +  CDS            PuroR: puromycin N-acetyltransferase; pac from Streptomyces alboniger; confers resistance to puromycin
   5274..5862    +  misc_feature   WPRE: woodchuck hepatitis virus posttranscriptional regulatory element
   5879..6397    +  CDS            nef (fragment): NEF_HV1BR - Experimental evidence at protein level: Swiss-Prot protein existence level 1. Extracellular Nef protein targets CD4(+) T-lymphocytes for apoptosis by interacting with CXCR4 surface receptors (PubMed:14990729). From Human immunodeficiency virus type 1 group M subtype B (isolate BRU/LAI) (HIV-1).
   6445..6702    +  LTR            5' LTR (truncated): truncated 5' long terminal repeat (LTR) from HIV-1
   6855..6871    -  protein_bind   lac operator: The lac repressor binds to the lac operator to inhibit transcription in E. coli. This inhibition can be relieved by adding lactose or isopropyl-β-D-thiogalactopyranoside (IPTG). lac repressor encoded by lacI
   6879..6909    -  promoter       lac promoter: promoter for the E. coli lac operon
   6924..6945    -  protein_bind   CAP binding site: CAP binding activates transcription in the presence of cAMP. E. coli catabolite activator protein
   6958..7050    -  CDS            lacI (fragment): lac repressor; lacI; The lac repressor binds to the lac operator to inhibit transcription in E. coli. This inhibition can be relieved by adding lactose or isopropyl-β-D-thiogalactopyranoside (IPTG).
   7233..7821    -  rep_origin     ori: high-copy-number ColE1/pMB1/pBR322/pUC origin of replication
   7992..8852    -  CDS            AmpR: β-lactamase; bla; confers resistance to ampicillin, carbenicillin, and related antibiotics
   8853..8957    -  promoter       AmpR promoter: bla
   9005..9139    +  polyA_signal   SV40 poly(A) signal: SV40 polyadenylation signal
   9306..329     +  CDS            nef (fragment) (across the origin): NEF_HV1BR - Experimental evidence at protein level: Swiss-Prot protein existence level 1. Extracellular Nef protein targets CD4(+) T-lymphocytes for apoptosis by interacting with CXCR4 surface receptors (PubMed:14990729). From Human immunodeficiency virus type 1 group M subtype B (isolate BRU/LAI) (HIV-1).
