[The description below was written by a language model from this plasmid's Addgene catalogue record and pLannotate feature annotations shown in this document.]
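Description:
pLVX-Puro-TDP-43-Q331K is an HIV-1-based lentiviral transfer plasmid built on the Clontech pLVX-Puro backbone for expressing a disease-associated mutant of human TDP-43 (TARDBP) in mammalian cells. In bacteria it is maintained through a high-copy ColE1/pUC-type origin and an ampicillin resistance gene (β-lactamase) under its own promoter. A remnant of the lac promoter/operator region and an SV40 polyadenylation signal also lie in the plasmid backbone, outside the viral cassette.

The region between the two annotated HIV-1 LTRs carries the cis-acting elements needed for vector production and transduction. These are the Ψ packaging signal with an adjoining gag fragment, the Rev response element for Rev-dependent nuclear export of the genomic RNA, and the cPPT/CTS, which aids nuclear import of the reverse-transcribed genome. Short rev and nef fragments are residual viral sequence. Downstream, the human CMV immediate-early enhancer and promoter drive the TARDBP open reading frame, which was inserted by Gibson assembly next to the remaining part of the multiple cloning site. It carries a glutamine-to-lysine substitution at residue 331, and no epitope tag or reporter is annotated. A separate mouse PGK promoter drives puromycin N-acetyltransferase, so transduced cells can be selected with puromycin. A WPRE ahead of the 3' LTR enhances transcript stability and expression.

The construct is used to make lentiviral particles for stable expression of the Q331K mutant, for example to compare its function with other forms of TDP-43 in studies of cell and organelle homeostasis. The depositor's sequence is 9,353 bp and the repository's sequencing result is 9,306 bp, but both give the same feature annotation apart from the coordinate of the origin-spanning nef fragment.
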