Addgene plasmid #133761: pLVX-Puro-TDP-43-Q331K
Purpose: Lentiviral expression of human TDP-43 Q331K disease mutant in mammalian cells.
Depositing lab: Shawn Ferguson. Depositing organization: Yale University. Publication: Pleiotropic requirements for human TDP-43 in the regulation of cell and organelle homeostasis. Roczniak-Ferguson A, Ferguson SM. Life Sci Alliance. 2019 Sep 16;2(5). pii: 2/5/e201900358. doi: 10.26508/lsa.201900358. Print 2019 Oct. PubMed 31527135.
Backbone
  Vector backbone: plvx-puro
  Backbone manufacturer: Clontech
  Backbone size w/o insert (bp): 8102
  Total vector size (bp): 9353
  Vector type: Mammalian Expression, Lentiviral
  Selectable markers: Puromycin
Growth in bacteria
  Bacterial resistance: Ampicillin, 100 μg/mL
  Growth temperature: 37°C
  Growth strain: NEB Stable
  Copy number: Unknown
Gene/Insert
  Gene/Insert name: TDP-43 (alt name: TARDBP)
  Species: H. sapiens (human)
  Insert size (bp): 1215
  Mutation: Changed glutamine 331 to lysine.
  GenBank ID: NM_007375
  Entrez Gene: TARDBP (a.k.a. ALS10, TDP-43)
  Promoter: CMV
  Cloning method: Gibson Cloning
  Sequencing primers: 5′ ggcgtgtacggtgggagg; 3′ gcatgctccagactgccttgg
Terms and licenses: Academic/Nonprofit Terms; Industry Terms: Not Available to Industry
Depositor comments: Please visit https://www.biorxiv.org/content/10.1101/560144v1 for bioRxiv preprint.
How to cite: pLVX-Puro-TDP-43-Q331K was a gift from Shawn Ferguson (Addgene plasmid # 133761 ; http://n2t.net/addgene:133761 ; RRID:Addgene_133761)
